Addgene plasmid #118843: MiniCoopR U6:gRNA spred1, mitfa:Cas9
Purpose: Targets spred1 and expresses zebrafish mitfa specifically in zebrafish melanocytes
Depositing lab: Leonard Zon. Depositing organization: Boston Children's Hospital. Publication: Human tumor genomics and zebrafish modeling identify SPRED1 loss as a driver of mucosal melanoma. Ablain J, Xu M, Rothschild H, Jordan RC, Mito JK, Daniels BH, Bell CF, Joseph NM, Wu H, Bastian BC, Zon LI, Yeh I. Science. 2018 Nov 1. pii: science.aau6509. doi: 10.1126/science.aau6509. PubMed 30385465.
Backbone
  Vector backbone: MiniCoopR
  Vector type: CRISPR ; Tol2
Growth in bacteria
  Bacterial resistance: Ampicillin, 100 μg/mL
  Growth temperature: 37°C
  Growth strain: DH5alpha
  Copy number: High Copy
Gene/Insert
  Gene/Insert name: spred1 gRNA
  gRNA/shRNA sequence: GGCGTCCGCCGGGCTCTGGA
  Species: D. rerio (zebrafish)
  Entrez Gene: spred1 (a.k.a. fb14c08, fj51c03, zgc:85707, wu:fb14c08, wu:fj51c03)
  Cloning method: Gateway Cloning
Terms and licenses: Academic/Nonprofit Terms; Industry Terms: Not Available to Industry
How to cite: MiniCoopR U6:gRNA spred1, mitfa:Cas9 was a gift from Leonard Zon (Addgene plasmid # 118843 ; http://n2t.net/addgene:118843 ; RRID:Addgene_118843)
