[The description below was written by a language model from this plasmid's Addgene catalogue record and pLannotate feature annotations shown in this document.]
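Description:
MiniCoopR U6:gRNA spred1, mitfa:Cas9 is a 15.5 kb Tol2 transposon-based CRISPR vector for melanocyte-restricted gene inactivation in zebrafish. It is built on the MiniCoopR backbone by Gateway cloning and is maintained in E. coli as a high-copy plasmid through a ColE1/pUC-type origin, with ampicillin selection from the bla gene. Remnants of a pBluescript-type backbone are also annotated (lac promoter/operator elements, T3 and T7 promoters, MCS fragments and a partial M13 origin). The Tol2 arms implied by the vector type are not annotated as such. A short hit to medaka tyrosinase near one end may reflect Tol2-flanking sequence, but the record does not confirm this.

The payload has three functional parts. An MITF-homologous coding region followed by an SV40 polyadenylation signal corresponds to the zebrafish mitfa minigene described in the catalogue entry; in the MiniCoopR system this is generally used to restore melanocytes in mitfa-deficient fish, so that the pigment cells that develop are those carrying the transgene. A guide RNA cassette pairs a spred1-targeting spacer with the S. pyogenes gRNA scaffold. It is driven by a U6 promoter according to the construct name, though that promoter is not annotated. Finally, an S. pyogenes Cas9 coding sequence lies on the opposite strand between attB1 and attB2 sites. The unannotated region between attB4 and attB1 is presumably the mitfa promoter named in the title, which would confine Cas9 expression to the melanocyte lineage.

Together these elements couple melanocyte rescue with lineage-specific disruption of spred1. The associated publication used zebrafish modelling to test SPRED1 loss as a driver of mucosal melanoma.
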