Features (pLannotate 1.2.2; 26 found; start..end, strand, type, name):
     20..124     +  promoter       AmpR promoter: bla
    125..985     +  CDS            AmpR: β-lactamase; bla; confers resistance to ampicillin, carbenicillin, and related antibiotics
   1156..1744    +  rep_origin     ori: high-copy-number ColE1/pMB1/pBR322/pUC origin of replication
   1927..2019    +  CDS            lacI (fragment): lac repressor; lacI; The lac repressor binds to the lac operator to inhibit transcription in E. coli. This inhibition can be relieved by adding lactose or isopropyl-β-D-thiogalactopyranoside (IPTG).
   2032..2053    +  protein_bind   CAP binding site: CAP binding activates transcription in the presence of cAMP. E. coli catabolite activator protein
   2068..2098    +  promoter       lac promoter: promoter for the E. coli lac operon
   2102..2124    +  protein_bind   lac operator (fragment): The lac repressor binds to the lac operator to inhibit transcription in E. coli. This inhibition can be relieved by adding lactose or isopropyl-β-D-thiogalactopyranoside (IPTG). lac repressor encoded by lacI
   2167..2185    +  promoter       T3 promoter: promoter for bacteriophage T3 RNA polymerase
   2198..2238    +  misc_feature   MCS (fragment): pBluescript multiple cloning site
   4921..6126    +  CDS            MITF (fragment): MITF_HUMAN - Also known as BHLHE32. Experimental evidence at protein level: Swiss-Prot protein existence level 1. Transcription factor that regulates the expression of genes with essential roles in cell differentiation, proliferation and survival. Binds to M-boxes (5'-TCATGTG-3') and symmetrical DNA sequences (E-boxes) (5'-CACGTG-3') found in the promoters of target genes, such as BCL2 and tyrosinase (TYR). Plays an important role in melanocyte development by regulating the expression of tyrosinase (TYR) and tyrosinase-related protein 1 (TYRP1). Plays a critical role in the differentiation of
   7156..7239    +  CDS            large T antigen (fragment): large T antigen from SV40 (simian virus 40)
   7262..7396    +  polyA_signal   SV40 poly(A) signal: SV40 polyadenylation signal
   7781..7856    +  misc_RNA       gRNA scaffold: guide RNA scaffold for the Streptococcus pyogenes CRISPR/Cas9 system
   7869..7889    -  CDS            lacZα (fragment): LacZα fragment of β-galactosidase; lacZ fragment
   7976..8110    +  polyA_signal   SV40 poly(A) signal: SV40 polyadenylation signal
   8113..8133    +  protein_bind   attB2: mutant version of attB; core recombination site for the Gateway® BP reaction BP Clonase™
   8165..8183    +  promoter       T3 promoter: promoter for bacteriophage T3 RNA polymerase
   8196..8225    +  misc_feature   MCS (fragment): pBluescript multiple cloning site
   8273..12373   -  CDS            cas9: CAS9_STRP1 - Also known as csn1 From Streptococcus pyogenes serotype M1.
  12418..12445   +  misc_feature   MCS (fragment): pBluescript multiple cloning site
  12454..12472   -  promoter       T7 promoter: promoter for bacteriophage T7 RNA polymerase
  12480..12500   +  CDS            lacZα (fragment): LacZα fragment of β-galactosidase; lacZ fragment
  12503..12523   -  protein_bind   attB1: mutant version of attB; core recombination site for the Gateway® BP reaction BP Clonase™
  14398..14418   -  protein_bind   attB4: mutant version of attB; core recombination site for the Gateway® BP reaction BP Clonase™
  15000..15287   -  CDS            tyr (fragment) (sequence partly withheld): TYRO_ORYLA - Also known as tyro. Experimental evidence at transcript level: Swiss-Prot protein existence level 2. This is a copper-containing oxidase that functions in the formation of pigments such as melanins and other polyphenolic compounds. From Oryzias latipes (Japanese rice fish) (Japanese killifish).
  15287..15508   +  rep_origin     M13 ori (fragment) (sequence partly withheld): M13 bacteriophage origin of replication; arrow indicates direction of (+) strand synthesis
>Addgene plasmid #118843 | MiniCoopR U6:gRNA spred1, mitfa:Cas9 | addgene full sequence | sequence record 229410 | Addgene NGS Result
CACTTTTCGGGGAAATGTGCGCGGAACCCCTATTTGTTTATTTTTCTAAATACATTCAAATATGTATCCG
CTCATGAGACAATAACCCTGATAAATGCTTCAATAATATTGAAAAAGGAAGAGTATGAGTATTCAACATT
TCCGTGTCGCCCTTATTCCCTTTTTTGCGGCATTTTGCCTTCCTGTTTTTGCTCACCCAGAAACGCTGGT
GAAAGTAAAAGATGCTGAAGATCAGTTGGGTGCACGAGTGGGTTACATCGAACTGGATCTCAACAGCGGT
AAGATCCTTGAGAGTTTTCGCCCCGAAGAACGTTTTCCAATGATGAGCACTTTTAAAGTTCTGCTATGTG
GCGCGGTATTATCCCGTATTGACGCCGGGCAAGAGCAACTCGGTCGCCGCATACACTATTCTCAGAATGA
CTTGGTTGAGTACTCACCAGTCACAGAAAAGCATCTTACGGATGGCATGACAGTAAGAGAATTATGCAGT
GCTGCCATAACCATGAGTGATAACACTGCGGCCAACTTACTTCTGACAACGATCGGAGGACCGAAGGAGC
TAACCGCTTTTTTGCACAACATGGGGGATCATGTAACTCGCCTTGATCGTTGGGAACCGGAGCTGAATGA
AGCCATACCAAACGACGAGCGTGACACCACGATGCCTGTAGCAATGGCAACAACGTTGCGCAAACTATTA
ACTGGCGAACTACTTACTCTAGCTTCCCGGCAACAATTAATAGACTGGATGGAGGCGGATAAAGTTGCAG
GACCACTTCTGCGCTCGGCCCTTCCGGCTGGCTGGTTTATTGCTGATAAATCTGGAGCCGGTGAGCGTGG
GTCTCGCGGTATCATTGCAGCACTGGGGCCAGATGGTAAGCCCTCCCGTATCGTAGTTATCTACACGACG
GGGAGTCAGGCAACTATGGATGAACGAAATAGACAGATCGCTGAGATAGGTGCCTCACTGATTAAGCATT
GGTAACTGTCAGACCAAGTTTACTCATATATACTTTAGATTGATTTAAAACTTCATTTTTAATTTAAAAG
GATCTAGGTGAAGATCCTTTTTGATAATCTCATGACCAAAATGCCTTAACGTGAGTTTTCGTTCCACTGA
GCGTCAGACCCCGTAGAAAAGATCAAAGGATCTTCTTGAGATCCTTTTTTTCTGCGCGTAATCTGCTGCT
TGCAAACAAAAAAACCACCGCTACCAGCGGTGGTTTGTTTGCCGGATCAAGAGCTACCAACTCTTTTTCC
GAAGGTAACTGGCTTCAGCAGAGCGCAGATACCAAATACTGTTCTTCTAGTGTAGCCGTAGTTAGGCCAC
CACTTCAAGAACTCTGTAGCACCGCCTACATACCTCGCTCTGCTAATCCTGTTACCAGTGGCTGCTGCCA
GTGGCGATAAGTCGTGTCTTACCGGGTTGGACTCAAGACGATAGTTACCGGATAAGGCGCAGCGGTCGGG
CTGAACGGGGGGTTCGTGCACACAGCCCAGCTTGGAGCGAACGACCTACACCGAACTGAGATACCTACAG
CGTGAGCTATGAGAAAGCGCCACGCTTCCCGAAGGGAGAAAGGCGGACAGGTATCCGGTAAGCGGCAGGG
TCGGAACAGGAGAGCGCACGAGGGAGCTTCCAGGGGGAAACGCCTGGTATCTTTATAGTCCTGTCGGGTT
TCGCCACCTCTGACTTGAGCGTCGATTTTTGTGATGCTCGTCAGGGGGGCGGAGCCTATGGAAAAACGCC
AGCAACGCGGCCTTTTTACGGTTCCTGGCCTTTTGCTGGCCTTTTGCTCACATGTTCTTTCCTGCGTTAT
CCCCTGATTCTGTGGATAACCGTATTACCGCCTTTGAGTGAGCTGATACCGCTCGCCGCAGCCGAACGAC
CGAGCGCAGCGAGTCAGTGAGCGAGGAAGCGGAAGAGCGCCCAATACGCAAACCGCCTCTCCCCGCGCGT
TGGCCGATTCATTAATGCAGCTGGCACGACAGGTTTCCCGACTGGAAAGCGGGCAGTGAGCGCAACGCAA
TTAATGTGAGTTAGCTCACTCATTAGGCACCCCAGGCTTTACACTTTATGCTTCCGGCTCGTATGTTGTG
TGGAATTGTGAGCGGATAACAATTTCACACAGGAAACAGCTATGACCATGATTACGCCAAGCGCGCAATT
AACCCTCACTAAAGGGAACAAAAGCTGGAGCTCCACCGCGGTGGCGGCCGCTCTAGAACTAGTGGATCTG
CTGGGCTTGCTGAAGGTAGGGGGTCAAGAACCAGAGGTGTAAAGTACTTGAGTAATTTTACTTGATTACT
GTACTTAAGTATTATTTTTGGGGATTTTTACTTTACTTGAGTACAATTAAAAATCAATACTTTTACTTTT
ACTTAATTACATTTTTTTAGAAAAAAAAGTACTTTTTACTCCTTACAATTTTATTTACAGTCAAAAAGTA
CTTATTTTTTGGAGATCACTTCATTCTATTTTCCCTTGCTATTACCAAACCAATTGAATTGCGCTGATGC
CCAGTTTAATTTAAATGTTATTTATTCTGCCTATGAAAATCGTTTTCACATTATATGAAATTGGTCAGAC
ATGTTCATTGGTCCTTTGGAAGTGACGTCATGTCACATCTATTACCACAATGCACAGCACCTTGACCTGG
AAATTAGGGAAATTATAACAGTCAATCAGTGGAAGAAAATGGAGGAAGTATGTGATTCATCAGCAGCTGC
GAGCAGCACAGTCCAAAATCAGCCACAGGATCAAGAGCACCCGTGGCCGTATCTTCGCAGATCTCGAATA
AGAGATTGCTACGGAGAGATATTCTGCTGATTAGGAGCTTGTCTATGCTAATTTGGTTTTGTTCAATTCA
CCTATGTCGCAAGTTTTTGGACTGTAGGAGAAAACCGGAGAACCCAGGGGATATCCACATGAGCACGAGG
ACAACATGTAAACTCCACACAGAACCATGGACTGGCCTGTTAGAGACTTGGACCAGTGACGTTCTTGCTT
TGAGGCAACAGTGCTAACAACTGGGCTGCTGTGCCGCTCTTTCGAGGAAATGAAAGGAACTCTGGCGGCC
TATGATGAGTTAGGAATTGTCTGATTGGTGAATCATACATAGGCTAATGTGGGACCAGCTGTAGTCAGTC
ATAAGCACGTGATTCTCTCGAAATTAGTTTATAAATAAACTTCACTAAACTCCAACCGTTCATTCTGTTT
TAGATGTTGCCTTTAAACTTGCCTTAAGATGTTAATAAAGTTGCTTTTTGGTTGTTGACAAAGCTAGGCA
TAGGACGATAACCGTTTTCAAGGTATACCCCGGTTTGAAAAAGTCAAGGGTTTAAAACCACCAATATTTT
CTGCTATACCGTTCCTAAGGTATATTTAAGATTTTTTATTTATTTTTTATTTTTTTGTTTTTTAGGACAA
CAGCATTTTCAGCAGAAAAGAGATACAAAAATGCTTTTTAAATTGTAAAGAAATCTGTTTTTGAAACTAA
TGAAGACAGCAGAAGTCGATCATTCATTGAAATTATTAAGCTTGACATGTTTTCTGTTCCAAAATATTTT
TTCAATGTTTCTCAAAATAAAATATATTATGTTTAAAGTTTTTGTTTTTTACTAAGACATTAAAAAAAAT
AATATATTTTAGAGTGGCAATCACAATACCATCAAACTGTGATATTTTTATCAAAGGTTATCATACCATC
AGAATCTTATACCCCATGCCTAGACACAGCTGTTCTCTCTATCTCTCTATGTTAATGCAGTTTCCACTCC
ATTGACGAGATGGTTCTCTGTACCACATACTCATCCCCATTTTACAATAGCTACATTTGCTCAAGATGTA
GTCAACTCAAACAATGCAGAGACAACAAACTGTTGACTTATCTTTTCTATCGTAATTCAGCCCTTTTGGG
AAATGAGCATCAACACACAATTTAGAGTGGAAGTTGGGTTAAGGCAGACTCATTTTTTACACATTACAAC
CAGTGATTATGTCAATTATTATTTAAAAAAAATTCAGTACAGTATATGCACATGCTACTTTGTTTATGAT
TGTTAGCTTTTTTAACTACAGTTCATTTCTATGCTTTCTGTGCAAATGCACAACAGTTACTGATTTACTC
TGATGATAATTGTGCCAGTACATCCAACAACAACAAAAAAAAAAAAAAGACTTACAATCAAGCCCCAAAG
TGTTCATACGTCTGGCAAATTCTGACTTAAAGTTACTTTTATTCAACCAGCTAGTTTTTTTTTGACTGTA
AATGACACGTAAGATAATAAGATGATGTACATGAGGCATCATTGTAGAAAAAAAAATGAATATGAATCTG
AATATGAACTGTACGTCTGTGATTTTGTTTGTGCGCACTTACATACGTGTGCACAATATTTCAACTCTTA
AGAAAAAAATGCAATTACCAAAGGCCCATCAGACAACAAAGTTCTCTTTCCTATCTTTTGCTCTTCAACA
TTTCAGAGATAACTCCATCTTAAACTGTCTTGTTTTTAGACCAACAGTGCTAGTGATTGTATGCCGGATG
CTGAGAACAAACAATGTTTTATGCAGGATGAGTGGAACTAAAGATGAAACGTTAGTTAGCCGTAAGCCAG
TTTCAGTTTAGACACTAGTAACCCATCGTCTCAAAGAGGCTTTTGTCGAATCGGACCGGTGACGTCAAAT
GAACTTTATAAAGGCATAAATTCATCGTTTGGGTAAAAAAAACAATATGAGAAGAGCAATCCCCTCCCAC
CCCCTTAAATACATTTTGTGTCTTTTCTTTGGCATTGACATCTTCAGCTGGCCAAGACGACTGGTCAGTT
CTTGCACATCACCTAAATTCACAAAGGGAATACTTTTTTGAAGCTAACACATAGTTGAACATGTTGGAGA
TGCTCGAGTACAGTCACTACCAGGTTCAGACCCACCTGGAAACCCCCTCGAAGTACCACATCCAGCAGAG
CCAGAGGCAGCAGGTGAAGCACTACCTGTCCAGTGCACTGGGAGCCAAGCTGAGCCCACAGGCCAGCACA
GGGCCCGGCCCCAGCCAGCCCGCCGAGCACGGCATGACCCCGGGACCCGGAGCCAGCGCTCCCAACAGCC
CTATGGCCCTTCTCACCCTCAACTGTGAGAAAGAGATGGACGATGTAATTGAAGACATTATAAGTTTGGA
ATCAAGCTACAGTGATGACATTCTTGGGTTCATGGATGCAGGACTTCAAATGACAAACACGATTCCAGTT
TCAGCAAACCTGCTGGACATGTACAGCAATCATGCTCTTCCTCCAGCTGGAGTTTCCATCAGTAACTCCT
GCCCCTCAAGCCTGCCGGCCGTCAAAAGGGAATTATCCGTTACTCCATCTCCGGGCATGATGCACATAAT
GGACAAAGCTGGACCATGTGGCAAGTTTGACTCTTATCAAAGACCTGATGGCTTTCCAGTAGAAGCAGAA
GTCAGAGCCCTGGCAAAAGAGAGACAAAAGAAGGACAACCACAACCTCATTGAACGAAGAAGGCGGTTTA
ATATCAATGACAGAATTAAGGAGCTGGGGACTTTAATTCCCAAGTCAAATGATCCAGACATGAGGTGGAA
TAAAGGCACCATCCTGAAAGCATCAGTGGATTACATTAGGAAATTGCAGAAAGAGCAGCAGAAAGCAAAA
GAGCTGGAAAACAGACAGAAGAGACTAGAACACGCAAACAGACATCTCCTGCTCCGTATTCAGGAACTTG
AAATGCAAGCCCGTGCTCATGGACTCACCGTTGTAGCTTCTTCCAGCCTTTATTCCGCTGAGTTAGTGGC
TCGAGCAATCAAACAAGAGCCTGGGATGGGGGACTGCACATCCAATTTGTACCCACACCTTCCCAGTCCT
GACATGTCCCGTCCTACCACTCTGGACCTCAACAACGGCACCATCAGCTACAATGACAGTCCCACGGAGG
ACGGCGAGCCGGGGGTCTACGACAGCCCAAACAAGGCCTCCACCAAGCTGGAGGACATGCTTATGGACAA
CACCCTGTCTCCGGTGGGCAGCAGCGACCCGCTGTTGTCCTCCGGATCCCCAGTACCTTCCAACAGTAGC
GGCAGCAGCAGTATGGACGAACATGACAATGGCTGTTAGCAATGCCAACTAAATTTCATGAACCAAAGTT
AGACAATTAGATTTGTGTGTGTGTGTGTCTTGTAAGTACCAGTGTTACATCCAGATCATGAAGAGCGCAA
TTTCGTAAAGTATTAATCTTGTATTTCAGAATATTTAGTGTGCTTGTGTATATATTTTTTCATTTATCAT
GTCAGAGTCTAGTCAAGAATGAAATCGTGTAAACAATTAGTTGATTTTTGAAGGATTCTCGCGGATGATA
TAAAGAGTAGCTTGAATAAAAACTGTTGAGGTGTCTTTTATTTGCAGGCTTGGCTTATTGTTGTCCTCAA
ATGCAGCTCCATTTCTTGGGGTGTACATCTTGCAAGGGTGGAGGACATGTCTAGGCATGTACAACTGGAT
TCACTTTCATTCAGTCATTCATTTTCTTTTTGGCTTAGCCCCTTTATTAATCAGGGGTTGCCACAGTTGA
ATGAACTGCCAACTTATGCCAACAAACAAATCCAGCGGATGCCCTTGCAGCTGCAACCCATCACTGGGAA
ACACCCACCACAGTACCATTCACTTTAGACAATTTAGCTTACCCAATTCACCTATAGCGCATGTCTTTGG
GCTGTAGGTGAAACTGGAGCACCCGGAGGAAACCCACACGAACATGGGGAGAACATGCAAACTCCACACA
GAAATGACCCAACCAAGTCTCGAACCAGCGACCTTCTTGCTGTAAGGCGACAATGCTACCCACTGCACCA
CCACGATGCCCTGGAAAAACTTTTTACATTGTTATTTAACATTAAGTCCAAAAGTATTTCTGCAGTATTT
CTGAAATTTGTTTTATTTTCTAGTGGAAGAGCTGTGATGCAAGTTCTCCATAATAATTAGAAAAAAAATG
CCCAAATTGCTTTGATTTTAGGGATAGTTCACCCAAAAATGAATTTTTTTTTATTAATTAATCATCCTCA
TGTCGTTCCAATTCCCTGAGACCTTTGTTCATCTTTAAAACACAAAAAATGATATTTTGGATACAATCTG
AGATCTGATCTAGAGGATCATAATCAGCCATACCACATTTGTAGAGGTTTTACTTGCTTTAAAAAACCTC
CCACACCTCCCCCTGAACCTGAAACATAAAATGAATGCAATTGTTGTTGTTAACTTGTTTATTGCAGCTT
ATAATGGTTACAAATAAAGCAATAGCATCACAAATTTCACAAATAAAGCATTTTTTTCACTGCATTCTAG
TTGTGGTTTGTCCAAACTCATCAATGTATCTTATCATGTCTGGATCATCATCGATGCGTCTTTTGTTCTG
GTCATCAAGGAGGGGGGAATGTTCTGCGCATGCCTGTGGGGGAGGGAGAAGGACACGTCACTGAAAACGT
CCCTGCATCACACCGAGACACCCAATCACTCAAGCCGAGACCAGATAATTTTGCATATGCTTTACAGTTT
GAAAAATACCACGGTAAACCCTCACACAAACTCTGGATTTGAGATCTTTCAGGTTTTATCAGTTTGCAGG
TTTATGTCACCATGATATAGGGTCAGACTTGATCTAAGGGAGCTGAATAAGTGGTTTAGTCACTCACCAC
CTCCCAAAAACATACCCAGAAGTCCCTGGTATATATAGCTCTCCCTCCAGCTCTTGGTTCGGCGTCCGCC
GGGCTCTGGAGTTTTAGAGCTAGAAATAGCAAGTTAAAATAAGGCTAGTCCGTTATCAACTTGAAAAAGT
GGCACCGAGTCGGTGCTTTTTTGGTACCGTAAAACGACGGCCAGTGAATTATCAACTATGTATAATAAAG
TTGGAAAAAACCTCCCACACCTCCCCCTGAACCTGAAACATAAAATGAATGCAATTGTTGTTGTTAACTT
GTTTATTGCAGCTTATAATGGTTACAAATAAAGCAATAGCATCACAAATTTCACAAATAAAGCATTTTTT
TCACTGCATTCTAGTTGTGGTTTGTCCAAACTCATCAATGTATCTTATCATGTCTGGATCCCCCACTTTG
TACAAGAAAGCTGGGTGCTATGACCATGATTACGCCAAGCGCGCAATTAACCCTCACTAAAGGGAACAAA
AGCTGGAGCTCCACCGCGGTGGCGGCCGCTCTAGATTCCGCGGTCACACCTTTCTCTTCTTCTTAGGAGA
TCTCACCGGTGAGTCGCCACCCAGCTGAGACAGGTCAATCCTTGTTTCGTACAGGCCGGTAATACTCTGA
TGGATCAGTGTAGCGTCCAGCACCTCCTTAGTGGAGGTGTACCTCTTTCTATCGATTGTAGTGTCGAAGT
ACTTGAAAGCTGCAGGTGCGCCCAGGTTTGTCAGAGTGAACAGATGAATGATATTTTCGGCCTGCTCCCT
GATGGGCTTATCTCTGTGTTTGTTGTAAGCAGACAGGACCTTATCCAGATTTGCGTCGGCCAGGATCACT
CTTTTAGAGAACTCGCTAATCTGTTCAATGATCTCGTCCAGATAATGCTTGTGCTGCTCCACAAACAGCT
GTTTCTGTTCGTTATCCTCTGGAGATCCTTTCAGCTTCTCGTAGTGGCTTGCCAGATACAGGAAGTTCAC
GTACTTAGAAGGCAGGGCCAGTTCATTGCCTTTCTGCAGCTCTCCAGCGCTTGCCAGCATGCGTTTCCTG
CCGTTTTCCAGCTCAAACAGACTGTACTTGGGCAGTTTAATGATCAGGTCTTTCTTCACTTCCTTATAAC
CTTTGGCCTCCAGAAAATCGATTGGGTTCTTCTCGAAAGAGCTTCTCTCCATAATTGTGATACCCAGCAG
CTCCTTGACAGATTTCAGTTTCTTGCTTTTGCCCTTCTCCACCTTAGCGACCACCAGGACGGAGTATGCC
ACAGTGGGAGAGTCAAAGCCTCCATACTTCTTAGGGTCCCAGTCTTTCTTTCTAGCGATCAGCTTATCAG
AGTTGCGTTTTGGCAGAATACTTTCTTTTGAGAAACCGCCTGTCTGCACCTCAGTTTTCTTGACGATATT
CACTTGAGGCATGCTCAGGACCTTCCTCACGGTTGCAAAATCTCTGCCTTTGTCCCACACGATTTCGCCT
GTCTCTCCGTTTGTCTCAATCAGGGGCCTTTTGCGGATTTCTCCATTGGCCAGGGTGATCTCTGTCTTAA
AGAAATTCATGATGTTTGAGTAAAAGAAATACTTGGCAGTAGCTTTTCCAATTTCCTGCTCGGACTTGGC
GATCATTTTTCTGACATCGTACACCTTATAGTCTCCGTACACGAATTCGCTCTCCAGTTTTGGGTATTTC
TTGATCAGTGCGGTACCGACCACGGCGTTCAGGTATGCGTCATGGGCATGGTGATAATTGTTAATCTCGC
GGACCTTATAAAACTGGAAATCTTTCCTAAAGTCGCTGACCAGTTTACTCTTCAGGGTAATGACCTTCAC
TTCTCTGATCAGTTTGTCATTCTCATCGTACTTTGTGTTCATGCGACTATCCAGAATCTGTGCGACGTGT
TTAGTGATCTGGCGTGTTTCCACCAGCTGCCTCTTGATGAATCCAGCTTTGTCCAGTTCTGACAGTCCAC
CGCGCTCTGCTTTTGTCAGGTTATCAAACTTCCTCTGAGTGATCAGTTTGGCATTCAGCAGCTGTCTCCA
GTAGTTCTTCATTTTCTTGACCACTTCCTCACTAGGGACATTATCTGATTTTCCTCTGTTTTTGTCGGAC
CTGGTCAGCACCTTGTTGTCAATGCTGTCATCTTTGATGAAACTCTGGGGGACGATATGATCCACGTCGT
AATCAGACAGCCTGTTAATATCCAGCTCCTGGTCCACGTACATATCTCTTCCATTCTGCAGATAGTACAG
ATACAGCTTCTCATTCTGCAGCTGTGTGTTTTCCACTGGGTGCTCTTTCAGGATCTGGCTACCCAGCTCC
TTAATGCCTTCCTCGATTCTTTTCATCCTCTCTCTACTGTTCTTCTGACCCTTCTGGGTTGTCTGATTTT
CGCGAGCCATCTCAATCACGATGTTTTCGGGCTTATGGCCCATGACTTTCACCAGCTCATCGACGATTTT
CACTGTCTGCAGAATGCCTTTCTTGATGGCTGGGCTTCCAGCCAGGTTTGCAATCTGCTCATGCAGGGAG
TGGCCCTGTCCAGACACCTGAGCCTTCTGGATGTCCTCTTTGAAGGTCAGACTGTCATCGTGAATCAGCT
GCATAAAATTGCGGTTGGCGAAGCCATCACTTTTCAGAAAGTCCAGGATTGTCTTTCCTGACTGTTTATC
CCTAATGCCGTTGATCAGCTTCCTGCTCAGTCTACCCCAGCCAGTGTAGCGCCTTCTCTTCAGCTGTTTC
ATCACCTTGTCATCGAACAGATGAGCATAGGTTTTCAGTCTTTCCTCGATCATTCCTCTGTCCTCAAACA
GGGTCAGTGTCAGCACAATGTCTTCCAGGATATCCTCATTTTCCTCGTTGTCCAGGAAGTCTTTATCCTT
AATGATCTTCAGCAGATCGTGGTAAGCGCCCAGGCTTGCGTTAAATCTGTCTTCGACTCCGCTGATCTCC
ACGGAATCGAAGCATTCAATTTTCTTGAAGTAGTCCTCCTTCAGCTGCTTGACAGTCACTTTCCTGTTGG
TTTTAAACAGCAGATCCACGATTGCTTTCTTCTGCTCTCCTGACAGGAAGGCTGGCTTTCTCATGCCCTC
GGTGACGTATTTCACCTTTGTCAGTTCGTTATAGACAGTGAAATACTCGTACAGCAGGGAGTGCTTAGGC
AGCACTTTCTCATTGGGCAGGTTTTTGTCAAAATTAGTCATTCTCTCGATGAAGGACTGTGCAGAGGCGC
CCTTATCGACCACTTCCTCGAAGTTCCAAGGAGTAATGGTTTCCTCGGATTTGCGAGTCATCCAGGCAAA
TCTGCTGTTTCCGCGAGCCAGTGGACCCACATAGTAAGGGATTCTGAAGGTCAGAATTTTTTCGATCTTC
TCGCGGTTATCTTTCAGAAAGGGGTAGAAGTCTTCCTGGCGCCTCAGGATAGCGTGCAGCTCTCCCAGAT
GAATCTGGTGTGGGATGGAACCGTTATCAAATGTGCGCTGCTTCCTCAGCAGGTCCTCTCTATTCAGTTT
CACCAGCAGTTCCTCAGTTCCGTCCATCTTCTCCAGAATAGGTTTGATAAACTTGTAGAATTCCTCCTGT
GATGCGCCTCCGTCGATATAACCGGCGTAGCCGTTCTTGGACTGATCAAAGAAAATTTCCTTGTACTTCT
CTGGCAGCTGCTGCCTGACCAGAGCCTTCAGCAGGGTCAGATCCTGATGGTGCTCGTCATATCTCTTGAT
CATGCTGGCACTCAGAGGTGCTTTTGTAATCTCGCTGTTCACTCTCAGAATATCTGACAGCAGGATTGCG
TCGGACAGATTTTTGGCAGCCAGGAACAGGTCAGCGTACTGATCTCCGATCTGTGCCAGCAGGTTATCCA
GGTCATCGTCATATGTGTCCTTTGACAGCTGCAGTTTGGCGTCCTCAGCCAGATCAAAATTGCTTTTGAA
GTTAGGAGTCAGGCCCAGACTCAGAGCGATCAGATTTCCAAACAGACCGTTCCTCTTTTCTCCGGGCAGC
TGTGCAATCAGGTTCTCCAGTCTGCGTGACTTGGACAGCCTGGCTGACAGGATAGCTTTTGCGTCCACTC
TGGAAGCATTAATAGGGTTTTCCTCAAACAGCTGATTGTAAATCTGGACCAGCTGGATGAACAGCTTGTC
CACATCGGAATTGTCGGGGTTCAGATCGCCCTCGATCAGAAAATGACCCCTGAACTTAATCATGTGGGCC
AGAGCCAGATAGATCAGTCTCAGGTCGGCTTTATCAGTAGAGTCAGCCAGTTTCTTGCGCAGATGATAGA
TGGTTGGGTATTTTTCGTGATAGGCGACCTCGTCCACAATGTTTCCAAAGATAGGATGGCGCTCGTGTTT
CTTATCTTCCTCGACCAGGAAACTTTCCTCCAGCCTATGAAAGAATGAATCGTCCACCTTAGCCATTTCG
TTAGAGAAAATCTCCTGCAGGTAACAGATTCTATTCTTCCTTCTGGTATAGCGCCTTCTTGCTGTTCTTT
TCAGGCGTGTTGCTTCGGCAGTCTCTCCAGAACCGAACAGCAGGGCTCCAATCAGATTTTTCTTGATGCT
GTGCCTGTCGGTGTTACCCAGCACCTTAAATTTCTTGCTAGGGACCTTGTAGTCGTCTGTAATCACTGCC
CAACCCACGGAGTTAGTTCCAATATCCAGGCCGATGCTATACTTCTTATCCATGCTTCCCACCTTTCTCT
TCTTCTTAGGTGGAGAAGCCATGGTGGCGTCGACCTCGAGGGGGGGCCCGGTACCCAATTCGCCCTATAG
TGAGTCGTATTACGCGCGCTCACTGGCCGTCGTTTTACAAGCCTGCTTTTTTGTACAAACTTGCGTTCAA
CTATGTGTTAGCTTCAAAAAAGTATTCCCTTTGTGAATTTAGGTGATGTGCAAGAACTGACCAGTCGTCT
TGGCCAGCTGAAGATGTCAATGCCAAAGAAAAGACACAAAATGTATTTAAGGGGGTGGGAGGGGATTGCT
CTTCTCATATTGTTTTTTTTACCCAAACGATGAATTTATGCCTTTATAAAGTTCATTTGACGTCACCGGT
CCGATTCGACAAAAGCCTCTTTGAGACGATGGGTTACTAGTGTCTAAACTGAAACTGGCTTACGGCTAAC
TAACGTTTCATCTTTAGTTCCACTCATCCTGCATAAAACATTGTTTGTTCTCAGCATCCGGCATACAATC
ACTAGCACTGTTGGTCTAAAAACAAGACAGTTTAAGATGGAGTTATCTCTGAAATGTTGAAGAGCAAAAG
ATAGGAAAGAGAACTTTGTTGTCTGATGGGCCTTTGGTAATTGCATTTTTTTCTTAAGAGTTGAAATATT
GTGCACACGTATGTAAGTGCGCACAAACAAAATCACAGACGTACAGTTCATATTCAGATTCATATTCATT
TTTTTTTCTACAATGATGCCTCATGTACATCATCTTATTATCTTACGTGTCATTTACAGTCAAAAAAAAA
CTAGCTGGTTGAATAAAAGTAACTTTAAGTCAGAATTTGCCAGACGTATGAACACTTTGGGGCTTGATTG
TAAGTCTTTTTTTTTTTTTTGTTGTTGTTGGATGTACTGGCACAATTATCATCAGAGTAAATCAGTAACT
GTTGTGCATTTGCACAGAAAGCATAGAAATGAACTGTAGTTAAAAAAGCTAACAATCATAAACAAAGTAG
CATGTGCATATACTGTACTGAATTTTTTTTAAATAATAATTGACATAATCACTGGTTGTAATGTGTAAAA
AATGAGTCTGCCTTAACCCAACTTCCACTCTAAATTGTGTGTTGATGCTCATTTCCCAAAAGGGCTGAAT
TACGATAGAAAAGATAAGTCAACAGTTTGTTGTCTCTGCATTGTTTGAGTTGACTACATCTTGAGCAAAT
GTAGCTATTGTAAAATGGGGATGAGTATGTGGTACAGAGAACCATCTCGTCAATGGAGTGGAAACTGCAT
TAACATAGAGAGATAGAGAGAACAGCTGTGTCTAGGCATGGGGTATAAGATTCTGATGGTATGATAACCT
TTGATAAAAATATCACAGTTTGATGGTATTGTGATTGCCACTCTAAAATATATTATTTTTTTTAATGTCT
TAGTAAAAAACAAAAACTTTAAACATAATATATTTTATTTTGAGAAACATTGAAAAAATATTTTGGAACA
GAAAACATGTCAAGCTTAATAATTTCAATGAATGATCGACTTCTGCTGTCTTCATTAGTTTCAAAAACAG
ATTTCTTTACAATTTAAAAAGCATTTTTGTATCTCTTTTCTGCTGAAAATGCTGTTGTCCTAAAAAACAA
AAAAATAAAAAATAAATAAAAAATCTTAAATATACCTTAGGAACGGTATAGCAGAAAATATTGGTGGTTT
TAAACCCTTGACTTTTTCAAACCGGGGTATACCTTGAAAACGGTTATCGTCCTATGCCTAGCTTTGTCAA
CAACCAAAAAGCAACTTTATTAACATCTTAAGGCAAGTTTAAAGGCAACATCTAAAACAGAATGAACGGT
TGGAGTTTAGTGAAGTTTATTTATAAACTAATTTCGAGAGAATCACGTGCTTATGACTGACTACAGCTGG
TCCCACATTAGCCTATGTATGATTCACCAATCAGACAATTCCTAACTCATCATAGGCCGCCAGAGTTCCT
TTCATTTCCTCGAAAGAGCGGCACAGCAGCCCAGTTGTTAGCACTCACAACTTTTCTATACAAAGTTGAT
AGCTTGGCGTAATCATGGTCATAGCTGTTTCCTGCTCGAGGGCCCATCTGGCCTGTGTTTCAGACACCAG
GGAGTCTCTGCTCACGTTTCCTGCTATTTGCAGCCTCTCTATCAAGACTAATACACCTCTTCCCGCATCG
GCTGCCTGTGAGAGGCTTTTCAGCACTGCAGGATTGCTTTTCAGCCCCAAAAGAGCTAGGCTTGACACTA
ACAATTTTGAGAATCAGCTTCTACTGAAGTTAAATCTGAGGTTTTACAACTTTGAGTAGCGTGTACTGGC
ATTAGATTGTCTGTCTTATAGTTTGATAATTAAATACAAACAGTTCTAAAGCAGGATAAAACCTTGTATG
CATTTCATTTAATGTTTTTTGAGATTAAAAGCTTAAACAAGAATCTCTAGTTTTCTTTCTTGCTTTTACT
TTTACTTCCTTAATACTCAAGTACAATTTTAATGGAGTACTTTTTTACTTTTACTCAAGTAAGATTCTAG
CCAGATACTTTTACTTTTAATTGAGTAAAATTTTCCCTAAGTACTTGTACTTTCACTTGAGTAAAATTTT
TGAGTACTTTTTACACCTCTGTCAAGAACTCCTGGACAAACCTCTGACCTGTGTGGAACAGAGTGGATAT
GGGTGTCTGAACAGATATTCACGTCTTTTGCAGATCAGAGGGCATTTCTGGTGTTGTGCAATGACCTGGG
TCCAACAGGTAGGCGTACTCGTATCCAAGAGCATTGTTGGACAGGAGGTAGTCTCCATTCCTATAAAGAG
GAAGGAATGGCACCATGTAGTAGCCGTCATTGTGGCCAATTGGTGCATTGGTACGTGGGTAGATGGACCG
GGGAGGCTGATGAGTTCTTAGCCAGC
[32 nt withheld, positions 15287-15318]
CCTTTGACGTTGGAGTCCACGTTCTTT
[37 nt withheld, positions 15346-15382]
ACCCTATCTCGGTCTATTCTTTTGATTTATAAGGGATTTTGCCGATTTCGGCCTATTGGTTAAAAAATGA
GCTGATTTAACAAAAATTTAACGCGAATTTTAACAAAATATTAACGCTTACAATTTAGGTGG
